Addgene plasmid #86114: pTlpAreverse-Wasabi
Purpose: mWasabi reporter gene driven by TlpA promoter in reverse orientation
Depositing lab: Mikhail Shapiro. Depositing organization: California Institute of Technology. Publication: Tunable thermal bioswitches for in vivo control of microbial therapeutics. Piraner DI, Abedi MH, Moser BA, Lee-Gosselin A, Shapiro MG. Nat Chem Biol. 2017 Jan;13(1):75-80. doi: 10.1038/nchembio.2233. Epub 2016 Nov 14. PubMed 27842069.
Backbone
  Vector backbone: pETDuet-1
  Backbone manufacturer: Novagen
  Modifications to backbone: T7 Promoter #1 replaced with TlpA promoter (with scrambled Pribnow box) T7 Promoter #2 deleted
  Vector type: Bacterial Expression
Growth in bacteria
  Bacterial resistance: Ampicillin, 100 μg/mL
  Growth temperature: 37°C
  Growth strain: DH5alpha
  Copy number: High Copy
Gene/Insert 1
  Gene/Insert name: TlpA
  Species: S. Typhimurium
  Insert size (bp): 1116
  Mutation: D341A
  GenBank ID: M88208.1
  Promoter: TlpA (in reverse orientation)
  Cloning method: Unknown
  Sequencing primers: 5′ unknown; 3′ unknown
Gene/Insert 2
  Gene/Insert name: mWasabi
  Species: Synthetic
  Insert size (bp): 756
  GenBank ID: EU024648.1
  Tag / fusion protein: 6xHis (N terminal on insert)
  Cloning method: Unknown
  Sequencing primers: 5′ unknown; 3′ unknown
Terms and licenses: Academic/Nonprofit Terms; Industry Terms: Not Available to Industry
How to cite: pTlpAreverse-Wasabi was a gift from Mikhail Shapiro (Addgene plasmid # 86114 ; http://n2t.net/addgene:86114 ; RRID:Addgene_86114)
