[The description below was written by a language model from this plasmid's Addgene catalogue record and pLannotate feature annotations shown in this document.]
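Description:
pTlpAreverse-Wasabi is a bacterial expression plasmid built on the Novagen pETDuet-1 backbone and designed to test transcription from the TlpA promoter when it is placed in reverse orientation. According to the record, the first T7 promoter of pETDuet-1 was replaced with the TlpA promoter carrying a scrambled Pribnow box, and the second T7 promoter was deleted. The plasmid is maintained in E. coli through a ColE1/pBR322-type origin with the associated bom and rop elements (listed as high copy in the catalogue entry) and is selected with ampicillin via the β-lactamase gene. An f1 origin, the backbone lacI gene with its promoter, short tetracycline-resistance remnants, a partial S-tag and the T7 terminator are also retained from the parent vector.

The payload comprises two genes. mWasabi, a constitutively fluorescent green protein, carries an N-terminal 6xHis tag and lies downstream of a T7 gene 10 ribosome binding site, serving as the readout of promoter activity. The second insert is TlpA from Salmonella Typhimurium with a D341A substitution. TlpA is a temperature-sensing coiled-coil transcriptional repressor that acts on its own promoter. The automated feature table does not annotate the TlpA coding sequence or the TlpA promoter. An unannotated stretch follows a second lacI promoter copy just downstream of mWasabi and could accommodate the TlpA gene, but this placement is inferred rather than stated. The construct comes from work on tunable thermal bioswitches for controlling microbial therapeutics, where it appears to serve as a characterisation or control reporter for the directionality of the TlpA promoter.
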