Features (pLannotate 1.2.2; 18 found; start..end, strand, type, name):
      1..708     +  CDS            mWasabi: mWasabi is a basic (constitutively fluorescent) green fluorescent protein published in 2008, derived from Clavularia sp.. It has high acid sensitivity.
    768..844     +  promoter       lacI promoter: lacI
   2000..2041    +  CDS            S-Tag (fragment): affinity and epitope tag derived from pancreatic ribonuclease A
   2071..2088    +  CDS            SET1 (fragment): solubility-enhancement tag derived from T7 phage gene 10B
   2096..2143    +  terminator     T7 terminator: transcription terminator for bacteriophage T7 RNA polymerase
   2180..2635    +  rep_origin     f1 ori (sequence partly withheld): f1 bacteriophage origin of replication; arrow indicates direction of (+) strand synthesis
   2750..3610    -  CDS            AmpR: β-lactamase; bla; confers resistance to ampicillin, carbenicillin, and related antibiotics
   3611..3703    -  promoter       AmpR promoter: bla
   3784..4372    +  rep_origin     ori: high-copy-number ColE1/pMB1/pBR322/pUC origin of replication
   4558..4697    -  misc_feature   bom: basis of mobility region from pBR322
   4799..4990    -  CDS            rop: Rop protein, which maintains plasmids at low copy number; rop
   5007..5387    +  CDS            YPB1_ECOLX: Protein predicted: Swiss-Prot protein existence level 4. From Escherichia coli.
   5449..5513    -  CDS            TcR (fragment): tetracycline efflux protein; tet; confers resistance to tetracycline
   5528..5549    -  protein_bind   CAP binding site: CAP binding activates transcription in the presence of cAMP. E. coli catabolite activator protein
   5562..6644    -  CDS            lacI: lac repressor; lacI; The lac repressor binds to the lac operator to inhibit transcription in E. coli. This inhibition can be relieved by adding lactose or isopropyl-β-D-thiogalactopyranoside (IPTG).
   6645..6722    -  promoter       lacI promoter: lacI
   6730..7009    -  CDS            TcR (fragment): tetracycline efflux protein; tet; confers resistance to tetracycline
   7101..7123    +  RBS            RBS: efficient ribosome binding site from bacteriophage T7 gene 10 (Olins and Rangwala, 1989)
>Addgene plasmid #86114 | pTlpAreverse-Wasabi | addgene full sequence | sequence record 173076 | Addgene NGS Result
ATGGTGAGCAAGGGCGAGGAGACCACAATGGGCGTAATCAAGCCCGACATGAAGATCAAGCTGAAGATGG
AGGGCAACGTGAATGGCCACGCCTTCGTGATCGAGGGCGAGGGCGAGGGCAAGCCCTACGACGGCACCAA
CACCATCAACCTGGAGGTGAAGGAGGGAGCCCCCCTGCCCTTCTCCTACGACATTCTGACCACCGCGTTC
AGTTACGGCAACAGGGCCTTCACCAAGTACCCCGACGACATCCCCAACTACTTCAAGCAGTCCTTCCCCG
AGGGCTACTCTTGGGAGCGCACCATGACCTTCGAGGACAAGGGCATCGTGAAGGTGAAGTCCGACATCTC
CATGGAGGAGGACTCCTTCATCTACGAGATACACCTCAAGGGCGAGAACTTCCCCCCCAACGGCCCCGTG
ATGCAGAAGGAGACCACCGGCTGGGACGCCTCCACCGAGAGGATGTACGTGCGCGACGGCGTGCTGAAGG
GCGACGTCAAGATGAAGCTGCTGCTGGAGGGCGGCGGCCACCACCGCGTTGACTTCAAGACCATCTACAG
GGCCAAGAAGGCGGTGAAGCTGCCCGACTATCACTTTGTGGACCACCGCATCGAGATCCTGAACCACGAC
AAGGACTACAACAAGGTGACCGTTTACGAGATCGCCGTGGCCCGCAACTCCACCGACGGCATGGACGAGC
TGTACAAGGGCTGAAAGCTTGCGGCCGCATAATGCTTAAGTCGAACAGAAAGTAATCGTATGAGCTCGAC
ACCATCGAATGGCGCAAACCTTTCGCGGTATGGCATGATAGCGCCCGGAAGAGAGTCAATTCAGGGTGGT
GAATGTATAAGAAGGAGATATACATATGCGTCCGGCGACATACGAACCAGAACAGATTATTGAAGCAGGG
CTGGCCCTGCAGGCTGAAGGACGGAATATCACCGGGTTCGCACTACGTAACCAGGTGGGTGGCGGCAATC
CGACACGTCTCCGCCAGATATGGGACGAATACCAGGCTTCACAGAGCACGGTCGTCACTGAACCCGTTGC
CGAGCTGCCAGTGGAAGTGGCTGAAGAAGTGAAGGCCGTCTCCGCCGCGCTGTCCGAACGCATCACCCAG
CTGGCGACAGAACTGAATGACAAGGCGGTCCGGGCTGCAGAACGCCGGGTTGCGGAAGTCACGCGTGCTG
CCGGTGAACAGACCGCACAGGCAGAGCGGGAGCTGGCCGACGCCGCGCAGACAGTCGACGACCTGGAAGA
AAAACTGGATGAACTGCAGGACAGATATGACAGTTTGACGCTGGCGCTGGAGTCAGAACGTTCACTGCGT
CAGCAGCATGATGTGGAGATGGCCCAGCTGAAAGAGCGTCTTGCGGCCGCTGAAGAGAATACCCGTCAGC
GAGAGGAACGGTATCAGGAGCAGAAGACAGTGCTGCAGGATGCGCTTAATGCGGAGCAGGCACAGCACAA
AAACACGCGGGAAGACCTGCAGAAACGACTGGAGCAAATTTCTGCCGAAGCTAATGCGCGTACAGAAGAA
CTGAAGTCTGAACGCGATAAAGTCAATACTCTCCTTACCCGCCTTGAATCGCAGGAAAATGCGCTGGCCT
CAGAACGTCAGCAGCATCTGGCCACCCGCGAAACGCTGCAGCAACGCCTCGAGCAGGCCATCGCTGACAC
GCAGGCGCGCGCCGGTGAGATTGCACTTGAACGTGACAGAGTCAGCAGCCTCACCGCAAGGCTGGAATCG
CAGGAAAAGGCCTCCTCGGAGCAACTGGTGCGTATGGGCAGTGAAATAGCCAGTCTGACAGAGCGTTGCA
CACAGCTGGAAAACCAGCGTGATGATGCCCGTCTGGAGACGATGGGGGAGAAAGAAACGGTCGCGGCACT
GCGTGGTGAGGCTGAAGCCCTGAAGCGTCAGAACCAGTCACTGATGGCGGCGCTTTCAGGCAATAAACAG
ACCGGTGGCCAGAATGCGTGAGGTACCCTCGAGTCTGGTAAAGAAACCGCTGCTGCGAAATTTGAACGCC
AGCACATGGACTCGTCTACTAGCGCAGCTTAATTAACCTAGGCTGCTGCCACCGCTGAGCAATAACTAGC
ATAACCCCTTGGGGCCTCTAAACGGGTCTTGAGGGGTTTTTTGCTGAAAGGAGGAACTATATCCGGATTG
GCGAATGGG
[124 nt withheld, positions 2180-2303]
C
[91 nt withheld, positions 2305-2395]
A
[49 nt withheld, positions 2397-2445]
CCTTTGACGTTGGAGTCCACGTTCTTT
[37 nt withheld, positions 2473-2509]
ACCCTATCTCGGTCTATTCTTTTGATTTATAAGGGATTTTGCCGATTTCGGCCTATTGGTTAAAAAATGA
GCTGATTTAACAAAAATTTAACGCGAATTTTAACAAAATATTAACGTTTACAATTTCTGGCGGCACGATG
GCATGAGATTATCAAAAAGGATCTTCACCTAGATCCTTTTAAATTAAAAATGAAGTTTTAAATCAATCTA
AAGTATATATGAGTAAACTTGGTCTGACAGTTACCAATGCTTAATCAGTGAGGCACCTATCTCAGCGATC
TGTCTATTTCGTTCATCCATAGTTGCCTGACTCCCCGTCGTGTAGATAACTACGATACGGGAGGGCTTAC
CATCTGGCCCCAGTGCTGCAATGATACCGCGAGACCCACGCTCACCGGCTCCAGATTTATCAGCAATAAA
CCAGCCAGCCGGAAGGGCCGAGCGCAGAAGTGGTCCTGCAACTTTATCCGCCTCCATCCAGTCTATTAAT
TGTTGCCTGGAAGCTAGAGTAAGTAGTTCGCCAGTTAATAGTTTGCGCAACGTTGTTGCCATTGCTACAG
GCATCGTGGTGTCACGCTCGTCGTTTGGTATGGCTTCATTCAGCTCCGGTTCCCAACGATCAAGGCGAGT
TACATGATCCCCCATGTTGTGCAAAAAAGCGGTTAGCTCCTTCGGTCCTCCGATCGTTGTCAGAAGTAAG
TTGGCCGCAGTGTTATCACTCATGGTTATGGCAGCACTGCATAATTCTCTTACTGTCATGCCATCCGTAA
GATGCTTTTCTGTGACTGGTGAGTACTCAACCAAGTCATTCTGAGAATAGTGTATGCGGCGACCGAGTTG
CTCTTGCCCGGCGTCAATACGGGATAATACCGCGCCACATAGCAGAACTTTAAAAGTGCTCATCATTGGA
AAACGTTCTTCGGGGCGAAAACTCTCAAGGATCTTACCGCTTTTGAGATCCAGTTCGATGTAACCCACTC
GTGCACCCAACTGATCTTCAGCATCTTTTACTTTCACCAGCGTTTCTGGGTGAGCAAAAACAGGAAGGCA
AAATGCCGCAAAAAAGGGAATAAGGGCGACACGGAAATGTTGAATACTCATACTCTTCCTTTTTCAATCA
TGATTGAAGCATTTATCAGGGTTATTGTCTCATGAGCGGATACATATTTGAATGTATTTAGAAAAATAAA
CAAATAGGTCATGACCAAAATCCCTTAACGTGAGTTTTCGTTCCACTGAGCGTCAGACCCCGTAGAAAAG
ATCAAAGGATCTTCTTGAGATCCTTTTTTTCTGCGCGTAATCTGCTGCTTGCAAACAAAAAAACCACCGC
TACCAGCGGTGGTTTGTTTGCCGGATCAAGAGCTACCAACTCTTTTTCCGAAGGTAACTGGCTTCAGCAG
AGCGCAGATACCAAATACTGTCCTTCTAGTGTAGCCGTAGTTAGGCCACCACTTCAAGAACTCTGTAGCA
CCGCCTACATACCTCGCTCTGCTAATCCTGTTACCAGTGGCTGCTGCCAGTGGCGATAAGTCGTGTCTTA
CCGGGTTGGACTCAAGACGATAGTTACCGGATAAGGCGCAGCGGTCGGGCTGAACGGGGGGTTCGTGCAC
ACAGCCCAGCTTGGAGCGAACGACCTACACCGAACTGAGATACCTACAGCGTGAGCTATGAGAAAGCGCC
ACGCTTCCCGAATGGAGAAAGGCGGACAGGTATCCGGTAAGCGGCAGGGTCGGAACAGGAGAGCGCACGA
GGGAGCTTCCAGGGGGAAACGCCTGGTATCTTTATAGTCCTGTCGGGTTTCGCCACCTCTGACTTGAGCG
TCGATTTTTGTGATGCTCGTCAGGGGGGCGGAGCCTATGGAAAAACGCCAGCAACGCGGCCTTTTTACGG
TTCCTGGCCTTTTGCTGGCCTTTTGCTCACATGTTCTTTCCTGCGTTATCCCCTGATTCTGTGGATAACC
GTATTACCGCCTTTGAGTGAGCTGATACCGCTCGCCGCAGCCGAACGACCGAGCGCAGCGAGTCAGTGAG
CGAGGAAGCGGAAGAGCGCCTGATGCGGTATTTTCTCCTTACGCATCTGTGCGGTATTTCACACCGCAAT
GGTGCACTCTCAGTACAATCTGCTCTGATGCCGCATAGTTAAGCCAGTATACACTCCGCTATCGCTACGT
GACTGGGTCATGGCTGCGCCCCGACACCCGCCAACACCCGCTGACGCGCCCTGACGGGCTTGTCTGCTCC
CGGCATCCGCTTACAGACAAGCTGTGACCGTCTCCGGGAGCTGCATGTGTCAGAGGTTTTCACCGTCATC
ACCGAAACGCGCGAGGCAGCTGCGGTAAAGCTCATCAGCGTGGTCGTGAAGCGATTCACAGATGTCTGCC
TGTTCATCCGCGTCCAGCTCGTTGAGTTTCTCCAGAAGCGTTAATGTCTGGCTTCTGATAAAGCGGGCCA
TGTTAAGGGCGGTTTTTTCCTGTTTGGTCACTGATGCCTCCGTGTAAGGGGGATTTCTGTTCATGGGGGT
AATGATACCGATGAAACGAGAGAGGATGCTCACGATACGGGTTACTGATGATGAACATGCCCGGTTACTG
GAACGTTGTGAGGGTAAACAACTGGCGGTATGGATGCGGCGGGACCAGAGAAAAATCACTCAGGGTCAAT
GCCAGCGCTTCGTTAATACAGATGTAGGTGTTCCACAGGGTAGCCAGCAGCATCCTGCGATGCAGATCCG
GAACATAATGGTGCAGGGCGCTGACTTCCGCGTTTCCAGACTTTACGAAACACGGAAACCGAAGACCATT
CATGTTGTTGCTCAGGTCGCAGACGTTTTGCAGCAGCAGTCGCTTCACGTTCGCTCGCGTATCGGTGATT
CATTCTGCTAACCAGTAAGGCAACCCCGCCAGCCTAGCCGGGTCCTCAACGACAGGAGCACGATCATGCT
AGTCATGCCCCGCGCCCACCGGAAGGAGCTGACTGGGTTGAAGGCTCTCAAGGGCATCGGTCGAGATCCC
GGTGCCTAATGAGTGAGCTAACTTACATTAATTGCGTTGCGCTCACTGCCCGCTTTCCAGTCGGGAAACC
TGTCGTGCCAGCTGCATTAATGAATCGGCCAACGCGCGGGGAGAGGCGGTTTGCGTATTGGGCGCCAGGG
TGGTTTTTCTTTTCACCAGTGAGACGGGCAACAGCTGATTGCCCTTCACCGCCTGGCCCTGAGAGAGTTG
CAGCAAGCGGTCCACGCTGGTTTGCCCCAGCAGGCGAAAATCCTGTTTGATGGTGGTTAACGGCGGGATA
TAACATGAGCTGTCTTCGGTATCGTCGTATCCCACTACCGAGATGTCCGCACCAACGCGCAGCCCGGACT
CGGTAATGGCGCGCATTGCGCCCAGCGCCATCTGATCGTTGGCAACCAGCATCGCAGTGGGAACGATGCC
CTCATTCAGCATTTGCATGGTTTGTTGAAAACCGGACATGGCACTCCAGTCGCCTTCCAGTTCCGCTATC
GGCTGAATTTGATTGCGAGTGAGATATTTATGCCAACCAGCCAGACGCAGACGCGCCGAGACAGAACTTA
ATGGGCCCGCTAACAGCGCGATTTGCTGGTGACCCAATGCGACCAGATGCTCCACGCCCAGTCGCGTACC
GTCTTCATGGGAGAAAATAATACTGTTGATGGGTGTCTGGTCAGAGACATCAAGAAATAACGCCGGAACA
TTAGTGCAGGCAGCTTCCACAGCAATGGCATCCTGGTCATCCAGCGGATAGTTAATGATCAGCCCACTGA
CGCGTTGCGCGAGAAGATTGTGCACCGCCGCTTTACAGGCTTCGACGCCGCTTCGTTCTACCATCGACAC
CACCACGCTGGCACCCAGTTGATCGGCGCGAGATTTAATCGCCGCGACAATTTGCGACGGCGCGTGCAGG
GCCAGACTGGAGGTGGCAACGCCAATCAGCAACGACTGTTTGCCCGCCAGTTGTTGTGCCACGCGGTTGG
GAATGTAATTCAGCTCCGCCATCGCCGCTTCCACTTTTTCCCGCGTTTTCGCAGAAACGTGGCTGGCCTG
GTTCACCACGCGGGAAACGGTCTGATAAGAGACACCGGCATACTCTGCGACATCGTATAACGTTACTGGT
TTCACATTCACCACCCTGAATTGACTCTCTTCCGGGCGCTATCATGCCATACCGCGAAAGGTTTTGCGCC
ATTCGATGGTGTCCGGGATCTCGACGCTCTCCCTTATGCGACTCCTGCATTAGGAAGCAGCCCAGTAGTA
GGTTGAGGCCGTTGAGCACCGCCGCCGCAAGGAATGGTGCATGCAAGGAGATGGCGCCCAACAGTCCCCC
GGCCACGGGGCCTGCCACCATACCCACGCCGAAACAAGCGCTCATGAGCCCGAAGTGGCGAGCCCGATCT
TCCCCATCGGTGATGTCGGCGATATAGGCGCCAGCAACCGCACCTGTGGCGCCGGTGATGCCGGCCACGA
TGCGTCCGGCGTAGAGGATCGAGATCGATCTCGATCCCGCGAAATATATTATAACACAAACAAACCAACA
AATAAACTAACTAACAAACAAATTAAACCTCTAGAAATAATTTTGTTTAACTTTAAGAAGGAGATATACC
ATGGGCAGCAGCCATCACCATCATCACCACAGCCAGGATCCA
